Addgene plasmid #197394: RUFY1-GFP
Purpose: Expresses RUFY1 in mammalian cells
Depositing lab: Juan Bonifacino. Depositing organization: National Institute of Child Health and Human Development (NICHD). Publication: RUFY3 and RUFY4 are ARL8 effectors that promote coupling of endolysosomes to dynein-dynactin. Keren-Kaplan T, Saric A, Ghosh S, Williamson CD, Jia R, Li Y, Bonifacino JS. Nat Commun. 2022 Mar 21;13(1):1506. doi: 10.1038/s41467-022-28952-y. PubMed 35314674.
Backbone
  Vector backbone: GFP
  Vector type: Mammalian Expression
Growth in bacteria
  Bacterial resistance: Kanamycin, 50 μg/mL
  Growth temperature: 37°C
  Growth strain: DH5alpha
  Copy number: Unknown
Gene/Insert
  Gene/Insert name: RUFY1
  Species: H. sapiens (human)
  Entrez Gene: RUFY1 (a.k.a. RABIP4, ZFYVE12)
  Tag / fusion protein: GFP (C terminal on insert)
  Cloning method: Gibson Cloning
  Sequencing primers: 5′ GFP-N-R
Terms and licenses: Academic/Nonprofit Terms; Industry Terms: Not Available to Industry
How to cite: RUFY1-GFP was a gift from Juan Bonifacino (Addgene plasmid # 197394 ; http://n2t.net/addgene:197394 ; RRID:Addgene_197394)
