[The description below was written by a language model from this plasmid's Addgene catalogue record and pLannotate feature annotations shown in this document.]
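Description:
RUFY1-GFP is a mammalian expression plasmid of about 6.9 kb that produces human RUFY1 (also known as RABIP4 or ZFYVE12) fused at its C terminus to GFP. The catalogue lists the backbone only as "GFP", but the annotated features show the layout of an N-terminal-insert GFP fusion vector. The human cytomegalovirus immediate early enhancer and promoter sit upstream of a split multiple cloning site. The RUFY1 coding sequence, inserted there by Gibson cloning, is followed by a short linker derived from the remaining polylinker. Next comes the fluorescent protein, which the annotation identifies as mEGFP, the mammalian codon-optimised enhanced GFP carrying the monomerising A206K mutation. An SV40 polyadenylation signal terminates the transcript. The small "large T antigen" fragment annotated just upstream of that signal is most likely part of the SV40-derived 3' region rather than a functional element.

The plasmid is propagated in E. coli through a high-copy ColE1/pUC-type origin and selected with kanamycin. The Tn5 NeoR/KanR gene is preceded by both a bacterial bla promoter and the SV40 enhancer/early promoter and is followed by the HSV TK poly(A) signal, so the same marker can confer G418 resistance in mammalian cells. An f1 origin is also present. The short ble and bGH poly(A) fragments appear to be incidental annotation matches.

RUFY1 binds phosphatidylinositol 3-phosphate-containing membranes and takes part in early endosomal trafficking. The construct is therefore suited to visualising RUFY1 localisation in transfected cells. It was deposited with a study identifying RUFY3 and RUFY4 as ARL8 effectors that couple endolysosomes to dynein-dynactin, though the record does not state its specific role in that work.
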