Features (pLannotate 1.2.2; 16 found; start..end, strand, type, name):
     21..173     +  CDS            ble (fragment): BLE_KLEPN - Experimental evidence at protein level: Swiss-Prot protein existence level 1. Binding protein with a strong affinity to the bleomycin family of antibiotics. Binds to CL990; an antimitotic-antibiotic compound. From Klebsiella pneumoniae.
    232..279     +  polyA_signal   HSV TK poly(A) signal: herpes simplex virus thymidine kinase polyadenylation signal (Cole and Stacy, 1985)
    370..386     -  polyA_signal   bGH poly(A) signal (fragment): bovine growth hormone polyadenylation signal
    608..1196    +  rep_origin     ori: high-copy-number ColE1/pMB1/pBR322/pUC origin of replication
   1371..1674    +  enhancer       CMV enhancer: human cytomegalovirus immediate early enhancer
   1675..1878    +  promoter       CMV promoter: human cytomegalovirus (CMV) immediate early promoter
   1901..1940    +  misc_feature   MCS (fragment): multiple cloning site
   1940..4063    +  CDS            RUFY1: RUFY1_HUMAN - Also known as RABIP4, ZFYVE12. Experimental evidence at protein level: Swiss-Prot protein existence level 1. Binds phospholipid vesicles containing phosphatidylinositol 3-phosphate and participates in early endosomal trafficking. From Homo sapiens (Human).
   4066..4101    +  misc_feature   MCS (fragment): multiple cloning site
   4115..4834    +  CDS            mEGFP: enhanced GFP with monomerizing A206K mutation (Zacharias et al., 2002) mammalian codon-optimized
   4851..4934    +  CDS            large T antigen (fragment): large T antigen from SV40 (simian virus 40)
   4957..5078    +  polyA_signal   SV40 poly(A) signal: SV40 polyadenylation signal
   5112..5540    -  rep_origin     f1 ori (sequence partly withheld): f1 bacteriophage origin of replication; arrow indicates direction of (+) strand synthesis
   5567..5671    +  promoter       AmpR promoter: bla
   5673..6030    +  promoter       SV40 promoter: SV40 enhancer and early promoter
   6065..6859    +  CDS            NeoR/KanR: aminoglycoside phosphotransferase from Tn5; aph(3')-II (or nptII); confers resistance to neomycin, kanamycin, and G418 (Geneticin®)
>Addgene plasmid #197394 | RUFY1-GFP | addgene full sequence | sequence record 388907 | Addgene NGS Result
GCGGGACTCTGGGGTTCGAAATGACCGACCAAGCGACGCCCAACCTGCCATCACGAGATTTCGATTCCAC
CGCCGCCTTCTATGAAAGGTTGGGCTTCGGAATCGTTTTCCGGGACGCCGGCTGGATGATCCTCCAGCGC
GGGGATCTCATGCTGGAGTTCTTCGCCCACCCTAGGGGGAGGCTAACTGAAACACGGAAGGAGACAATAC
CGGAAGGAACCCGCGCTATGACGGCAATAAAAAGACAGAATAAAACGCACGGTGTTGGGTCGTTTGTTCA
TAAACGCGGGGTTCGGTCCCAGGGCTGGCACTCTGTCGATACCCCACCGAGACCCCATTGGGGCCAATAC
GCCCGCGTTTCTTCCTTTTCCCCACCCCACCCCCCAAGTTCGGGTGAAGGCCCAGGGCTCGCAGCCAACG
TCGGGGCGGCAGGCCCTGCCATAGCCTCAGGTTACTCATATATACTTTAGATTGATTTAAAACTTCATTT
TTAATTTAAAAGGATCTAGGTGAAGATCCTTTTTGATAATCTCATGACCAAAATCCCTTAACGTGAGTTT
TCGTTCCACTGAGCGTCAGACCCCGTAGAAAAGATCAAAGGATCTTCTTGAGATCCTTTTTTTCTGCGCG
TAATCTGCTGCTTGCAAACAAAAAAACCACCGCTACCAGCGGTGGTTTGTTTGCCGGATCAAGAGCTACC
AACTCTTTTTCCGAAGGTAACTGGCTTCAGCAGAGCGCAGATACCAAATACTGTTCTTCTAGTGTAGCCG
TAGTTAGGCCACCACTTCAAGAACTCTGTAGCACCGCCTACATACCTCGCTCTGCTAATCCTGTTACCAG
TGGCTGCTGCCAGTGGCGATAAGTCGTGTCTTACCGGGTTGGACTCAAGACGATAGTTACCGGATAAGGC
GCAGCGGTCGGGCTGAACGGGGGGTTCGTGCACACAGCCCAGCTTGGAGCGAACGACCTACACCGAACTG
AGATACCTACAGCGTGAGCTATGAGAAAGCGCCACGCTTCCCGAAGGGAGAAAGGCGGACAGGTATCCGG
TAAGCGGCAGGGTCGGAACAGGAGAGCGCACGAGGGAGCTTCCAGGGGGAAACGCCTGGTATCTTTATAG
TCCTGTCGGGTTTCGCCACCTCTGACTTGAGCGTCGATTTTTGTGATGCTCGTCAGGGGGGCGGAGCCTA
TGGAAAAACGCCAGCAACGCGGCCTTTTTACGGTTCCTGGCCTTTTGCTGGCCTTTTGCTCACATGTTCT
TTCCTGCGTTATCCCCTGATTCTGTGGATAACCGTATTACCGCCATGCATTAGTTATTAATAGTAATCAA
TTACGGGGTCATTAGTTCATAGCCCATATATGGAGTTCCGCGTTACATAACTTACGGTAAATGGCCCGCC
TGGCTGACCGCCCAACGACCCCCGCCCATTGACGTCAATAATGACGTATGTTCCCATAGTAACGCCAATA
GGGACTTTCCATTGACGTCAATGGGTGGAGTATTTACGGTAAACTGCCCACTTGGCAGTACATCAAGTGT
ATCATATGCCAAGTACGCCCCCTATTGACGTCAATGACGGTAAATGGCCCGCCTGGCATTATGCCCAGTA
CATGACCTTATGGGACTTTCCTACTTGGCAGTACATCTACGTATTAGTCATCGCTATTACCATGGTGATG
CGGTTTTGGCAGTACATCAATGGGCGTGGATAGCGGTTTGACTCACGGGGATTTCCAAGTCTCCACCCCA
TTGACGTCAATGGGAGTTTGTTTTGGCACCAAAATCAACGGGACTTTCCAAAATGTCGTAACAACTCCGC
CCCATTGACGCAAATGGGCGGTAGGCGTGTACGGTGGGAGGTCTATATAAGCAGAGCTGGTTTAGTGAAC
CGTCAGATCCGCTAGCGCTACCGGACTCAGATCTCGAGCTCAAGCTTCGATGGCCGACCGGGAAGGCGGC
TGCGCTGCTGGGCGGGGGCGGGAGCTGGAGCCGGAGCTGGAGCCGGGGCCGGGGCCCGGGTCAGCGCTTG
AGCCGGGAGAAGAGTTTGAGATCGTGGACCGAAGCCAGCTGCCCGGCCCAGGCGACCTGCGGAGCGCAAC
GAGGCCGCGGGCGGCCGAGGGCTGGTCGGCGCCCATCCTGACCCTGGCACGCAGGGCCACCGGGAACCTG
TCGGCGAGCTGCGGGAGCGCGCTGCGCGCGGCCGCGGGGCTGGGCGGCGGGGACAGCGGGGACGGCACGG
CGCGCGCAGCTTCTAAGTGCCAGATGATGGAGGAGCGTGCCAACCTGATGCACATGATGAAACTCAGCAT
CAAGGTGTTGCTCCAGTCGGCTCTGAGCCTGGGCCGCAGCCTGGATGCGGACCATGCCCCCTTGCAGCAG
TTCTTTGTAGTGATGGAGCACTGCCTCAAACATGGGCTGAAAGTTAAGAAGAGTTTTATTGGCCAAAATA
AATCATTCTTTGGTCCTTTGGAGCTGGTGGAGAAACTTTGTCCAGAAGCATCAGATATAGCGACTAGTGT
CAGAAATCTTCCAGAATTAAAGACAGCTGTGGGAAGAGGCCGAGCGTGGCTTTATCTTGCACTCATGCAA
AAGAAACTGGCAGATTATCTGAAAGTGCTTATAGACAATAAACATCTCTTAAGCGAGTTCTATGAGCCTG
AGGCTTTAATGATGGAGGAAGAAGGGATGGTGATTGTTGGTCTGCTGGTGGGACTCAATGTTCTCGATGC
CAATCTCTGCTTGAAAGGAGAAGACTTGGATTCTCAGGTTGGAGTAATAGATTTTTCCCTCTACCTTAAG
GATGTGCAGGATCTTGATGGTGGCAAGGAGCATGAAAGAATTACTGATGTCCTTGATCAAAAAAATTATG
TGGAAGAACTTAACCGGCACTTGAGCTGCACAGTTGGGGATCTTCAAACCAAGATAGATGGCTTGGAAAA
GACTAACTCAAAGCTTCAAGAAGAGCTTTCAGCTGCAACAGACCGAATTTGCTCACTTCAAGAAGAACAG
CAGCAGTTAAGAGAACAAAATGAATTAATTCGAGAAAGAAGTGAAAAGAGTGTAGAGATAACAAAACAGG
ATACCAAAGTTGAGCTGGAGACTTACAAGCAAACTCGGCAAGGTCTGGATGAAATGTACAGTGATGTGTG
GAAGCAGCTAAAAGAGGAGAAGAAAGTCCGGTTGGAACTGGAAAAAGAACTGGAGTTACAAATTGGAATG
AAAACCGAAATGGAAATTGCAATGAAGTTACTGGAAAAGGACACCCACGAGAAGCAGGACACACTAGTTG
CCCTCCGCCAGCAGCTGGAAGAAGTCAAAGCGATTAATTTACAGATGTTTCACAAAGCTCAGAATGCAGA
GAGCAGTTTGCAGCAGAAGAATGAAGCCATCACATCCTTTGAAGGAAAAACCAACCAAGTTATGTCCAGC
ATGAAACAAATGGAAGAAAGGTTGCAGCACTCGGAGCGGGCGAGGCAGGGGGCTGAGGAGCGGAGCCACA
AGCTGCAGCAGGAGCTGGGCGGGAGGATCGGCGCCCTGCAGCTGCAGCTCTCCCAGCTGCACGAGCAATG
CTCAAGCCTGGAGAAAGAATTGAAATCAGAAAAAGAGCAAAGACAGGCTCTTCAGCGCGAATTACAGCAC
GAGAAAGACACTTCCTCTCTACTCAGGATGGAGCTGCAACAAGTGGAAGGACTGAAAAAGGAGTTGCGGG
AGCTTCAGGACGAGAAGGCAGAGCTGCAGAAGATCTGCGAGGAGCAGGAACAAGCCCTCCAGGAAATGGG
CCTGCACCTCAGCCAGTCCAAGCTGAAGATGGAAGATATAAAAGAAGTGAACCAGGCACTGAAGGGCCAC
GCCTGGCTGAAAGATGACGAAGCGACACACTGTAGGCAGTGTGAGAAGGAGTTCTCCATTTCCCGGAGAA
AGCACCACTGCCGGAACTGTGGCCACATCTTCTGCAACACCTGCTCCAGCAACGAGCTGGCCCTGCCCTC
CTACCCCAAGCCGGTGCGAGTGTGCGACAGCTGCCACACCCTGCTCCTGCAGCGCTGCTCCTCCACGGCC
TCCAAAATTCTGCAGTCGACGGTACCGCGGGCCCGGGATCCACCGGTCGCCACCATGGTGAGCAAGGGCG
AGGAGCTGTTCACCGGGGTGGTGCCCATCCTGGTCGAGCTGGACGGCGACGTAAACGGCCACAAGTTCAG
CGTGTCCGGCGAGGGCGAGGGCGATGCCACCTACGGCAAGCTGACCCTGAAGTTCATCTGCACCACCGGC
AAGCTGCCCGTGCCCTGGCCCACCCTCGTGACCACCCTGACCTACGGCGTGCAGTGCTTCAGCCGCTACC
CCGACCACATGAAGCAGCACGACTTCTTCAAGTCCGCCATGCCCGAAGGCTACGTCCAGGAGCGCACCAT
CTTCTTCAAGGACGACGGCAACTACAAGACCCGCGCCGAGGTGAAGTTCGAGGGCGACACCCTGGTGAAC
CGCATCGAGCTGAAGGGCATCGACTTCAAGGAGGACGGCAACATCCTGGGGCACAAGCTGGAGTACAACT
ACAACAGCCACAACGTCTATATCATGGCCGACAAGCAGAAGAACGGCATCAAGGTGAACTTCAAGATCCG
CCACAACATCGAGGACGGCAGCGTGCAGCTCGCCGACCACTACCAGCAGAACACCCCCATCGGCGACGGC
CCCGTGCTGCTGCCCGACAACCACTACCTGAGCACCCAGTCCAAGCTGAGCAAAGACCCCAACGAGAAGC
GCGATCACATGGTCCTGCTGGAGTTCGTGACCGCCGCCGGGATCACTCTCGGCATGGACGAGCTGTACAA
GTAAAGCGGCCGCGACTCTAGATCATAATCAGCCATACCACATTTGTAGAGGTTTTACTTGCTTTAAAAA
ACCTCCCACACCTCCCCCTGAACCTGAAACATAAAATGAATGCAATTGTTGTTGTTAACTTGTTTATTGC
AGCTTATAATGGTTACAAATAAAGCAATAGCATCACAAATTTCACAAATAAAGCATTTTTTTCACTGCAT
TCTAGTTGTGGTTTGTCCAAACTCATCAATGTATCTTAAGGCGTAAATTGTAAGCGTTAATATTTTGTTA
AAATTCGCGTTAAATTTTTGTTAAATCAGCTCATTTTTTAACCAATAGGCCGAAATCGGCAAAATCCCTT
ATAAATCAAAAGAATAGACCGAGATAGGGT
[37 nt withheld, positions 5211-5247]
AAAGAACGTGGACTCCAACGTCAAAGG
[49 nt withheld, positions 5275-5323]
T
[91 nt withheld, positions 5325-5415]
G
[124 nt withheld, positions 5417-5540]
CAGGTGGCACTTTTCGGGGAAATGTGCGCGGAACCCCTATTTGTTTATTTTTCTAAATACATTCAAATAT
GTATCCGCTCATGAGACAATAACCCTGATAAATGCTTCAATAATATTGAAAAAGGAAGAGTCCTGAGGCG
GAAAGAACCAGCTGTGGAATGTGTGTCAGTTAGGGTGTGGAAAGTCCCCAGGCTCCCCAGCAGGCAGAAG
TATGCAAAGCATGCATCTCAATTAGTCAGCAACCAGGTGTGGAAAGTCCCCAGGCTCCCCAGCAGGCAGA
AGTATGCAAAGCATGCATCTCAATTAGTCAGCAACCATAGTCCCGCCCCTAACTCCGCCCATCCCGCCCC
TAACTCCGCCCAGTTCCGCCCATTCTCCGCCCCATGGCTGACTAATTTTTTTTATTTATGCAGAGGCCGA
GGCCGCCTCGGCCTCTGAGCTATTCCAGAAGTAGTGAGGAGGCTTTTTTGGAGGCCTAGGCTTTTGCAAA
GATCGATCAAGAGACAGGATGAGGATCGTTTCGCATGATTGAACAAGATGGATTGCACGCAGGTTCTCCG
GCCGCTTGGGTGGAGAGGCTATTCGGCTATGACTGGGCACAACAGACAATCGGCTGCTCTGATGCCGCCG
TGTTCCGGCTGTCAGCGCAGGGGCGCCCGGTTCTTTTTGTCAAGACCGACCTGTCCGGTGCCCTGAATGA
ACTGCAAGACGAGGCAGCGCGGCTATCGTGGCTGGCCACGACGGGCGTTCCTTGCGCAGCTGTGCTCGAC
GTTGTCACTGAAGCGGGAAGGGACTGGCTGCTATTGGGCGAAGTGCCGGGGCAGGATCTCCTGTCATCTC
ACCTTGCTCCTGCCGAGAAAGTATCCATCATGGCTGATGCAATGCGGCGGCTGCATACGCTTGATCCGGC
TACCTGCCCATTCGACCACCAAGCGAAACATCGCATCGAGCGAGCACGTACTCGGATGGAAGCCGGTCTT
GTCGATCAGGATGATCTGGACGAAGAGCATCAGGGGCTCGCGCCAGCCGAACTGTTCGCCAGGCTCAAGG
CGAGCATGCCCGACGGCGAGGATCTCGTCGTGACCCATGGCGATGCCTGCTTGCCGAATATCATGGTGGA
AAATGGCCGCTTTTCTGGATTCATCGACTGTGGCCGGCTGGGTGTGGCGGACCGCTATCAGGACATAGCG
TTGGCTACCCGTGATATTGCTGAAGAGCTTGGCGGCGAATGGGCTGACCGCTTCCTCGTGCTTTACGGTA
TCGCCGCTCCCGATTCGCAGCGCATCGCCTTCTATCGCCTTCTTGACGAGTTCTTCTGA
